Addgene plasmid #17295: pLenti X2 Hygro DEST (w17-1)
Purpose: (Empty Backbone) 3rd gen lentiviral Gateway destination vector, RNAi, 3’LTR insertion, Hygro
Depositing lab: Eric Campeau & Paul Kaufman. Depositing organization: University of Massachusetts, Worcester. Publication: A versatile viral system for expression and depletion of proteins in mammalian cells. Campeau E, Ruhl VE, Rodier F, Smith CL, Rahmberg BL, Fuss JO, Campisi J, Yaswen P, Cooper PK, Kaufman PD.. PLoS One. 2009 Aug 6;4(8):e6529. 10.1371/journal.pone.0006529 PubMed 19657394.
Backbone
  Vector backbone: p156RRL-sinPPT-CMV-GFP-PRE/Nhe I
  Backbone size (bp): 9772
  Vector type: Lentiviral, RNAi
  Selectable markers: Hygromycin
Growth in bacteria
  Bacterial resistance: Chloramphenicol and Ampicillin, 25 & 100 μg/mL
  Growth temperature: 37°C
  Growth strain: DB3.1
  Growth instructions: DB3.1 or ccDB survival, 37oC
  Copy number: High Copy
Gene/Insert
  Gene/Insert name: None
  Cloning method: Restriction Enzyme
  Sequencing primers: 5′ n/a
Terms and licenses: Academic/Nonprofit Terms; Industry Terms: Not Available to Industry
How to cite: pLenti X2 Hygro DEST (w17-1) was a gift from Eric Campeau & Paul Kaufman (Addgene plasmid # 17295 ; http://n2t.net/addgene:17295 ; RRID:Addgene_17295)
