[The description below was written by a language model from this plasmid's Addgene catalogue record and pLannotate feature annotations shown in this document.]
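Description:
pLenti X2 Hygro DEST (w17-1) is an empty third-generation lentiviral Gateway destination vector intended for RNAi, built on the p156RRL-sinPPT-CMV-GFP-PRE/Nhe I backbone and about 9.8 kb in size. In bacteria it replicates at high copy from a ColE1/pUC-type origin and carries ampicillin resistance on the backbone plus chloramphenicol resistance within the Gateway cassette. An f1 origin and an SV40 origin are also annotated. Because the cassette contains the ccdB toxin gene, the unrecombined plasmid must be maintained in a ccdB-tolerant strain such as DB3.1.

The viral genome is driven by an RSV promoter fused to a truncated HIV-1 5' LTR, the Tat-independent arrangement typical of third-generation systems. This is followed by the Ψ packaging signal with a gag fragment, the RRE for Rev-dependent export, the cPPT/CTS and a WPRE. A mouse PGK promoter then expresses the hygromycin resistance gene for selecting transduced mammalian cells. The distinctive feature is the position of the Gateway cassette (attR1, CmR, ccdB, attR2, in reverse orientation). It lies downstream of the hygromycin unit, between the nef-derived sequence and the truncated LTR elements at the 3' end, consistent with the recorded "3'LTR insertion" design. An LR reaction with an entry clone replaces the CmR/ccdB segment. No RNAi promoter is annotated in the vector itself, so the shRNA expression unit, promoter included, presumably comes from the entry clone. Sequences placed in the 3' LTR are generally copied to the 5' LTR during reverse transcription, which would give two copies of the cassette in the integrated provirus. An SV40 poly(A) signal follows the 3' LTR. The vector is used to build hygromycin-selectable lentiviruses for stable protein depletion in mammalian cells.
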