Features (pLannotate 1.2.2; 34 found; start..end, strand, type, name):
      1..105     +  promoter       AmpR promoter: bla
    106..966     +  CDS            AmpR: β-lactamase; bla; confers resistance to ampicillin, carbenicillin, and related antibiotics
   1137..1725    +  rep_origin     ori: high-copy-number ColE1/pMB1/pBR322/pUC origin of replication
   1908..2000    +  CDS            lacI (fragment): lac repressor; lacI; The lac repressor binds to the lac operator to inhibit transcription in E. coli. This inhibition can be relieved by adding lactose or isopropyl-β-D-thiogalactopyranoside (IPTG).
   2013..2034    +  protein_bind   CAP binding site: CAP binding activates transcription in the presence of cAMP. E. coli catabolite activator protein
   2049..2079    +  promoter       lac promoter: promoter for the E. coli lac operon
   2087..2103    +  protein_bind   lac operator: The lac repressor binds to the lac operator to inhibit transcription in E. coli. This inhibition can be relieved by adding lactose or isopropyl-β-D-thiogalactopyranoside (IPTG). lac repressor encoded by lacI
   2148..2166    +  promoter       T3 promoter: promoter for bacteriophage T3 RNA polymerase
   2194..2420    +  promoter       RSV promoter: Rous sarcoma virus enhancer/promoter
   2421..2601    +  LTR            5' LTR (truncated): truncated 5' long terminal repeat (LTR) from HIV-1
   2648..2773    +  misc_feature   HIV-1 Ψ: packaging signal of human immunodeficiency virus type 1
   2757..3120    +  CDS            HIV-1 gag (fragment): gag protein from human immunodeficiency virus 1; gag
   3266..3499    +  misc_feature   RRE: The Rev response element (RRE) of HIV-1 allows for Rev-dependent mRNA export from the nucleus to the cytoplasm.
   3876..3976    +  CDS            Rev (fragment): human immunodeficiency virus 1 (HIV-1) Rev protein; rev; enhances nuclear export of unspliced and incompletely spliced viral mRNAs
   3995..4111    +  misc_feature   cPPT/CTS: central polypurine tract and central termination sequence of HIV-1
   4167..4755    +  misc_feature   WPRE: woodchuck hepatitis virus posttranscriptional regulatory element
   4811..5310    +  promoter       PGK promoter: mouse phosphoglycerate kinase 1 promoter
   5328..6353    +  CDS            HygR: aminoglycoside phosphotransferase from E. coli; aph(4)-Ia; confers resistance to hygromycin
   6371..6649    +  CDS            yokD (fragment): YOKD_BACSU - Experimental evidence at protein level: Swiss-Prot protein existence level 1. May contribute to antibiotic resistance. From Bacillus subtilis (strain 168).
   6657..6773    +  CDS            nef (fragment): NEF_HV1LA - Experimental evidence at protein level: Swiss-Prot protein existence level 1. Extracellular Nef protein targets CD4(+) T-lymphocytes for apoptosis by interacting with CXCR4 surface receptors. From Human immunodeficiency virus type 1 group M subtype B (isolate Lai) (HIV-1).
   6770..6894    +  protein_bind   attR2: mutant version of attR; recombination site for the Gateway® LR reaction LR Clonase™
   6938..7240    -  CDS            ccdB: CCDB_ECOLI - Also known as G, letB, letD. Experimental evidence at protein level: Swiss-Prot protein existence level 1. Toxic component of a type II toxin-antitoxin (TA) system, functioning in plasmid maintainence. Responsible for the post- segregational killing (PSK) of plasmid-free cells, also referred to as a plasmid addiction system. Half-life of over 2 hours. Cell killing by CcdB is accompanied by filamentation, defects in chromosome and plasmid segregation, defects in cell division, formation of anucleate cells, decreased DNA synthesis and plasmid loss. Interferes with the activity of DN
   7245..7403    -  CDS            ccdA (fragment): CCDA_ECO57 - Also known as H, letA. Experimental evidence at protein level: Swiss-Prot protein existence level 1. Antitoxin component of a type II toxin-antitoxin (TA) system which inhibits the post-segregational killing (PSK) of plasmid-free cells, also referred to as a plasmid addiction system. Binds to and blocks the activity of CcdB; will also remove bound CcdB protein from the CcdB-GyrA complex by forming a CcdA-CcdB complex, a process termed rejuvenation. Functions as a transcriptional corepressor for the ccdAB operon, repression also requires CcdB (By similarity). From Escherichia coli
   7582..8241    -  CDS            CmR: chloramphenicol acetyltransferase; cat; confers resistance to chloramphenicol
   8242..8271    -  promoter       cat promoter (fragment): promoter of the E. coli cat gene encoding chloramphenicol acetyltransferase
   8295..8325    -  promoter       lac UV5 promoter: E. coli lac promoter with an "up" mutation
   8350..8474    -  protein_bind   attR1: mutant version of attR; recombination site for the Gateway® LR reaction LR Clonase™
   8509..8530    +  LTR            5' LTR (fragment): 5' long terminal repeat (LTR) from HIV-1
   8549..8729    +  LTR            5' LTR (truncated): truncated 5' long terminal repeat (LTR) from HIV-1
   8801..8922    +  polyA_signal   SV40 poly(A) signal: SV40 polyadenylation signal
   8962..9097    +  rep_origin     SV40 ori: SV40 origin of replication
   9118..9136    -  promoter       T7 promoter: promoter for bacteriophage T7 RNA polymerase
   9144..9299    +  CDS            lacZα (fragment): LacZα fragment of β-galactosidase; lacZ fragment
   9304..9732    +  rep_origin     f1 ori (sequence partly withheld): f1 bacteriophage origin of replication; arrow indicates direction of (+) strand synthesis
>Addgene plasmid #17295 | pLenti X2 Hygro DEST (w17-1) | addgene full sequence | sequence record 361611 | Addgene NGS Result
CGCGGAACCCCTATTTGTTTATTTTTCTAAATACATTCAAATATGTATCCGCTCATGAGACAATAACCCT
GATAAATGCTTCAATAATATTGAAAAAGGAAGAGTATGAGTATTCAACATTTCCGTGTCGCCCTTATTCC
CTTTTTTGCGGCATTTTGCCTTCCTGTTTTTGCTCACCCAGAAACGCTGGTGAAAGTAAAAGATGCTGAA
GATCAGTTGGGTGCACGAGTGGGTTACATCGAACTGGATCTCAACAGCGGTAAGATCCTTGAGAGTTTTC
GCCCCGAAGAACGTTTTCCAATGATGAGCACTTTTAAAGTTCTGCTATGTGGCGCGGTATTATCCCGTAT
TGACGCCGGGCAAGAGCAACTCGGTCGCCGCATACACTATTCTCAGAATGACTTGGTTGAGTACTCACCA
GTCACAGAAAAGCATCTTACGGATGGCATGACAGTAAGAGAATTATGCAGTGCTGCCATAACCATGAGTG
ATAACACTGCGGCCAACTTACTTCTGACAACGATCGGAGGACCGAAGGAGCTAACCGCTTTTTTGCACAA
CATGGGGGATCATGTAACTCGCCTTGATCGTTGGGAACCGGAGCTGAATGAAGCCATACCAAACGACGAG
CGTGACACCACGATGCCTGTAGCAATGGCAACAACGTTGCGCAAACTATTAACTGGCGAACTACTTACTC
TAGCTTCCCGGCAACAATTAATAGACTGGATGGAGGCGGATAAAGTTGCAGGACCACTTCTGCGCTCGGC
CCTTCCGGCTGGCTGGTTTATTGCTGATAAATCTGGAGCCGGTGAGCGTGGGTCTCGCGGTATCATTGCA
GCACTGGGGCCAGATGGTAAGCCCTCCCGTATCGTAGTTATCTACACGACGGGGAGTCAGGCAACTATGG
ATGAACGAAATAGACAGATCGCTGAGATAGGTGCCTCACTGATTAAGCATTGGTAACTGTCAGACCAAGT
TTACTCATATATACTTTAGATTGATTTAAAACTTCATTTTTAATTTAAAAGGATCTAGGTGAAGATCCTT
TTTGATAATCTCATGACCAAAATCCCTTAACGTGAGTTTTCGTTCCACTGAGCGTCAGACCCCGTAGAAA
AGATCAAAGGATCTTCTTGAGATCCTTTTTTTCTGCGCGTAATCTGCTGCTTGCAAACAAAAAAACCACC
GCTACCAGCGGTGGTTTGTTTGCCGGATCAAGAGCTACCAACTCTTTTTCCGAAGGTAACTGGCTTCAGC
AGAGCGCAGATACCAAATACTGTTCTTCTAGTGTAGCCGTAGTTAGGCCACCACTTCAAGAACTCTGTAG
CACCGCCTACATACCTCGCTCTGCTAATCCTGTTACCAGTGGCTGCTGCCAGTGGCGATAAGTCGTGTCT
TACCGGGTTGGACTCAAGACGATAGTTACCGGATAAGGCGCAGCGGTCGGGCTGAACGGGGGGTTCGTGC
ACACAGCCCAGCTTGGAGCGAACGACCTACACCGAACTGAGATACCTACAGCGTGAGCTATGAGAAAGCG
CCACGCTTCCCGAAGGGAGAAAGGCGGACAGGTATCCGGTAAGCGGCAGGGTCGGAACAGGAGAGCGCAC
GAGGGAGCTTCCAGGGGGAAACGCCTGGTATCTTTATAGTCCTGTCGGGTTTCGCCACCTCTGACTTGAG
CGTCGATTTTTGTGATGCTCGTCAGGGGGGCGGAGCCTATGGAAAAACGCCAGCAACGCGGCCTTTTTAC
GGTTCCTGGCCTTTTGCTGGCCTTTTGCTCACATGTTCTTTCCTGCGTTATCCCCTGATTCTGTGGATAA
CCGTATTACCGCCTTTGAGTGAGCTGATACCGCTCGCCGCAGCCGAACGACCGAGCGCAGCGAGTCAGTG
AGCGAGGAAGCGGAAGAGCGCCCAATACGCAAACCGCCTCTCCCCGCGCGTTGGCCGATTCATTAATGCA
GCTGGCACGACAGGTTTCCCGACTGGAAAGCGGGCAGTGAGCGCAACGCAATTAATGTGAGTTAGCTCAC
TCATTAGGCACCCCAGGCTTTACACTTTATGCTTCCGGCTCGTATGTTGTGTGGAATTGTGAGCGGATAA
CAATTTCACACAGGAAACAGCTATGACCATGATTACGCCAAGCGCGCAATTAACCCTCACTAAAGGGAAC
AAAAGCTGGAGCTGCAAGCTTAATGTAGTCTTATGCAATACTCTTGTAGTCTTGCAACATGGTAACGATG
AGTTAGCAACATGCCTTACAAGGAGAGAAAAAGCACCGTGCATGCCGATTGGTGGAAGTAAGGTGGTACG
ATCGTGCCTTATTAGGAAGGCAACAGACGGGTCTGACATGGATTGGACGAACCACTGAATTGCCGCATTG
CAGAGATATTGTATTTAAGTGCCTAGCTCGATACATAAACGGGTCTCTCTGGTTAGACCAGATCTGAGCC
TGGGAGCTCTCTGGCTAACTAGGGAACCCACTGCTTAAGCCTCAATAAAGCTTGCCTTGAGTGCTTCAAG
TAGTGTGTGCCCGTCTGTTGTGTGACTCTGGTAACTAGAGATCCCTCAGACCCTTTTAGTCAGTGTGGAA
AATCTCTAGCAGTGGCGCCCGAACAGGGACTTGAAAGCGAAAGGGAAACCAGAGGAGCTCTCTCGACGCA
GGACTCGGCTTGCTGAAGCGCGCACGGCAAGAGGCGAGGGGCGGCGACTGGTGAGTACGCCAAAAATTTT
GACTAGCGGAGGCTAGAAGGAGAGAGATGGGTGCGAGAGCGTCAGTATTAAGCGGGGGAGAATTAGATCG
CGATGGGAAAAAATTCGGTTAAGGCCAGGGGGAAAGAAAAAATATAAATTAAAACATATAGTATGGGCAA
GCAGGGAGCTAGAACGATTCGCAGTTAATCCTGGCCTGTTAGAAACATCAGAAGGCTGTAGACAAATACT
GGGACAGCTACAACCATCCCTTCAGACAGGATCAGAAGAACTTAGATCATTATATAATACAGTAGCAACC
CTCTATTGTGTGCATCAAAGGATAGAGATAAAAGACACCAAGGAAGCTTTAGACAAGATAGAGGAAGAGC
AAAACAAAAGTAAGACCACCGCACAGCAAGCGGCCGCTGATCTTCAGACCTGGAGGAGGAGATATGAGGG
ACAATTGGAGAAGTGAATTATATAAATATAAAGTAGTAAAAATTGAACCATTAGGAGTAGCACCCACCAA
GGCAAAGAGAAGAGTGGTGCAGAGAGAAAAAAGAGCAGTGGGAATAGGAGCTTTGTTCCTTGGGTTCTTG
GGAGCAGCAGGAAGCACTATGGGCGCAGCGTCAATGACGCTGACGGTACAGGCCAGACAATTATTGTCTG
GTATAGTGCAGCAGCAGAACAATTTGCTGAGGGCTATTGAGGCGCAACAGCATCTGTTGCAACTCACAGT
CTGGGGCATCAAGCAGCTCCAGGCAAGAATCCTGGCTGTGGAAAGATACCTAAAGGATCAACAGCTCCTG
GGGATTTGGGGTTGCTCTGGAAAACTCATTTGCACCACTGCTGTGCCTTGGAATGCTAGTTGGAGTAATA
AATCTCTGGAACAGATTTGGAATCACACGACCTGGATGGAGTGGGACAGAGAAATTAACAATTACACAAG
CTTAATACACTCCTTAATTGAAGAATCGCAAAACCAGCAAGAAAAGAATGAACAAGAATTATTGGAATTA
GATAAATGGGCAAGTTTGTGGAATTGGTTTAACATAACAAATTGGCTGTGGTATATAAAATTATTCATAA
TGATAGTAGGAGGCTTGGTAGGTTTAAGAATAGTTTTTGCTGTACTTTCTATAGTGAATAGAGTTAGGCA
GGGATATTCACCATTATCGTTTCAGACCCACCTCCCAACCCCGAGGGGACCCGACAGGCCCGAAGGAATA
GAAGAAGAAGGTGGAGAGAGAGACAGAGACAGATCCATTCGATTAGTGAACGGATCTCGACGGTATCGGT
TAACTTTTAAAAGAAAAGGGGGGATTGGGGGGTACAGTGCAGGGGAAAGAATAGTAGACATAATAGCAAC
AGACATACAAACTAAAGAATTACAAAAACAAATTACAAAATTCAAAATTTTATCGTCCAGTGTGGTGGAA
TTCTGCAGATATCCAGCACAGTGGCGGCCGCTCGACAATCAACCTCTGGATTACAAAATTTGTGAAAGAT
TGACTGGTATTCTTAACTATGTTGCTCCTTTTACGCTATGTGGATACGCTGCTTTAATGCCTTTGTATCA
TGCTATTGCTTCCCGTATGGCTTTCATTTTCTCCTCCTTGTATAAATCCTGGTTGCTGTCTCTTTATGAG
GAGTTGTGGCCCGTTGTCAGGCAACGTGGCGTGGTGTGCACTGTGTTTGCTGACGCAACCCCCACTGGTT
GGGGCATTGCCACCACCTGTCAGCTCCTTTCCGGGACTTTCGCTTTCCCCCTCCCTATTGCCACGGCGGA
ACTCATCGCCGCCTGCCTTGCCCGCTGCTGGACAGGGGCTCGGCTGTTGGGCACTGACAATTCCGTGGTG
TTGTCGGGGAAGCTGACGTCCTTTCCATGGCTGCTCGCCTGTGTTGCCACCTGGATTCTGCGCGGGACGT
CCTTCTGCTACGTCCCTTCGGCCCTCAATCCAGCGGACCTTCCTTCCCGCGGCCTGCTGCCGGCTCTGCG
GCCTCTTCCGCGTCTTCGCCTTCGCCCTCAGACGAGTCGGATCTCCCTTTGGGCCGCCTCCCCGCCTGGA
ATTCTGCAGATATCCGGACTAGTGATCTCTCGAGGTTAACGAATTCTACCGGGTAGGGGAGGCGCTTTTC
CCAAGGCAGTCTGGAGCATGCGCTTTAGCAGCCCCGCTGGGCACTTGGCGCTACACAAGTGGCCTCTGGC
CTCGCACACATTCCACATCCACCGGTAGGCGCCAACCGGCTCCGTTCTTTGGTGGCCCCTTCGCGCCACC
TTCTACTCCTCCCCTAGTCAGGAAGTTCCCCCCCGCCCCGCAGCTCGCGTCGTGCAGGACGTGACAAATG
GAAGTAGCACGTCTCACTAGTCTCGTGCAGATGGACAGCACCGCTGAGCAATGGAAGCGGGTAGGCCTTT
GGGGCAGCGGCCAATAGCAGCTTTGCTCCTTCGCTTTCTGGGCTCAGAGGCTGGGAAGGGGTGGGTCCGG
GGGCGGGCTCAGGGGCGGGCTCAGGGGCGGGGCGGGCGCCCGAAGGTCCTCCGGAGGCCCGGCATTCTGC
ACGCTTCAAAAGCGCACGTCTGCCGCGCTGTTCTCCTCTTCCTCATCTCCGGGCCTTTCGACCTGCATCC
CGCCACCATGAAAAAGCCTGAACTCACCGCGACGTCTGTCGAGAAGTTTCTGATCGAAAAGTTCGACAGC
GTCTCCGACCTGATGCAGCTCTCGGAGGGCGAAGAATCTCGTGCTTTCAGCTTCGATGTAGGAGGGCGTG
GATATGTCCTGCGGGTAAATAGCTGCGCCGATGGTTTCTACAAAGATCGTTATGTTTATCGGCACTTTGC
ATCGGCCGCGCTCCCGATTCCGGAAGTGCTTGACATTGGGGAATTCAGCGAGAGCCTGACCTATTGCATC
TCCCGCCGTGCACAGGGTGTCACGTTGCAAGACCTGCCTGAAACCGAACTGCCCGCTGTTCTGCAGCCGG
TCGCGGAGGCCATGGATGCGATCGCTGCGGCCGATCTTAGCCAGACGAGCGGGTTCGGCCCATTCGGACC
GCAAGGAATCGGTCAATACACTACATGGCGTGATTTCATATGCGCGATTGCTGATCCCCATGTGTATCAC
TGGCAAACTGTGATGGACGACACCGTCAGTGCGTCCGTCGCGCAGGCTCTCGATGAGCTGATGCTTTGGG
CCGAGGACTGCCCCGAAGTCCGGCACCTCGTGCACGCGGATTTCGGCTCCAACAATGTCCTGACGGACAA
TGGCCGCATAACAGCGGTCATTGACTGGAGCGAGGCGATGTTCGGGGATTCCCAATACGAGGTCGCCAAC
ATCTTCTTCTGGAGGCCGTGGTTGGCTTGTATGGAGCAGCAGACGCGCTACTTCGAGCGGAGGCATCCGG
AGCTTGCAGGATCGCCGCGGCTCCGGGCGTATATGCTCCGCATTGGTCTTGACCAACTCTATCAGAGCTT
GGTTGACGGCAATTTCGATGATGCAGCTTGGGCGCAGGGTCGATGCGACGCAATCGTCCGATCCGGAGCC
GGGACTGTCGGGCGTACACAAATCGCCCGCAGAAGCGCGGCCGTCTGGACCGATGGCTGTGTAGAAGTAC
TCGCCGATAGTGGAAACCGACGCCCCAGCACTCGTCCGAGGGCAAAGGAATAGAGTAGATGCCGACCGAA
CAAGAGCTGATTTCGAGAACGCCTCAGCCAGCAACTCGCGCGAGCCTAGCAAGGCAAATGCGAGAGAACG
GCCTTACGCTTGGTGGCACAGTTCTCGTCCACAGTTCGCTAAGCTCGCTCGGCTGGGTCGCGGGAGGGCC
GGTCGCAGTGATTCAGGCCCTTCTGGATTGTGTTGGTCCCCAGGGCACGATTGTCATGCCCACGCACTCG
GGTGATCTGACTGATCCCGCAGATTGGAGATCGCCGCCCGTGCCTGCCGATTGGGTGCAGATCCGTCGAG
GGCCCGGTACCTTTAAGACCAATGACTTACAAGGCAGCTGTAGATCTTAGCCACTTTTTAAAAGAAAAGG
GGGGACTGGAAGGGCTAGACTCGAGCGGCCGCCACTGTGCTGGATATCAACCACTTTGTACAAGAAAGCT
GAACGAGAAACGTAAAATGATATAAATATCAATATATTAAATTAGATTTTGCATAAAAAACAGACTACAT
AATACTGTAAAACACAACATATCCAGTCACTATGGTCGACCTGCAGACTGGCTGTGTATAAGGGAGCCTG
ACATTTATATTCCCCAGAACATCAGGTTAATGGCGTTTTTGATGTCATTTTCGCGGTGGCTGAGATCAGC
CACTTCTTCCCCGATAACGGAGACCGGCACACTGGCCATATCGGTGGTCATCATGCGCCAGCTTTCATCC
CCGATATGCACCACCGGGTAAAGTTCACGGGAGACTTTATCTGACAGCAGACGTGCACTGGCCAGGGGGA
TCACCATCCGTCGCCCGGGCGTGTCAATAATATCACTCTGTACATCCACAAACAGACGATAACGGCTCTC
TCTTTTATAGGTGTAAACCTTAAACTGCATTTCACCAGCCCCTGTTCTCGTCAGCAAAAGAGCCGTTCAT
TTCAATAAACCGGGCGACCTCAGCCATCCCTTCCTGATTTTCCGCTTTCCAGCGTTCGGCACGCAGACGA
CGGGCTTCATTCTGCATGGTTGTGCTTACCAGACCGGAGATATTGACATCATATATGCCTTGAGCAACTG
ATAGCTGTCGCTGTCAACTGTCACTGTAATACGCTGCTTCATAGCATACCTCTTTTTGACATACTTCGGG
TATACATATCAGTATATATTCTTATACCGCAAAAATCAGCGCGCAAATACGCATACTGTTATCTGGCTTT
TAGTAAGCCGGATCCAGATCTTTACGCCCCGCCCTGCCACTCATCGCAGTACTGTTGTAATTCATTAAGC
ATTCTGCCGACATGGAAGCCATCACAAACGGCATGATGAACCTGAATCGCCAGCGGCATCAGCACCTTGT
CGCCTTGCGTATAATATTTGCCCATGGTGAAAACGGGGGCGAAGAAGTTGTCCATATTGGCCACGTTTAA
ATCAAAACTGGTGAAACTCACCCAGGGATTGGCTGAGACGAAAAACATATTCTCAATAAACCCTTTAGGG
AAATAGGCCAGGTTTTCACCGTAACACGCCACATCTTGCGAATATATGTGTAGAAACTGCCGGAAATCGT
CGTGGTATTCACTCCAGAGCGATGAAAACGTTTCAGTTTGCTCATGGAAAACGGTGTAACAAGGGTGAAC
ACTATCCCATATCACCAGCTCACCGTCTTTCATTGCCATACGGAATTCCGGATGAGCATTCATCAGGCGG
GCAAGAATGTGAATAAAGGCCGGATAAAACTTGTGCTTATTTTTCTTTACGGTCTTTAAAAAGGCCGTAA
TATCCAGCTGAACGGTCTGGTTATAGGTACATTGAGCAACTGACTGAAATGCCTCAAAATGTTCTTTACG
ATGCCATTGGGATATATCAACGGTGGTATATCCAGTGATTTTTTTCTCCATTTTAGCTTCCTTAGCTCCT
GAAAATCTCGACGGATCCTAACTCAAAATCCACACATTATACGAGCCGGAAGCATAAAGTGTAAAGCCTG
GGGTGCCTAATGCGGCCGCCATAGTGACTGGATATGTTGTGTTTTACAGTATTATGTAGTCTGTTTTTTA
TGCAAAATCTAATTTAATATATTGATATTTATATCATTTTACGTTTCTCGTTCAGCTTTTTTGTACAAAC
TTGTTGATATCTGCAGAATTCCACCACACTGGACTAGCTCACTCCCAACGAAGACAAGATCTGCTTTTTG
CTTGTACTGGGTCTCTCTGGTTAGACCAGATCTGAGCCTGGGAGCTCTCTGGCTAACTAGGGAACCCACT
GCTTAAGCCTCAATAAAGCTTGCCTTGAGTGCTTCAAGTAGTGTGTGCCCGTCTGTTGTGTGACTCTGGT
AACTAGAGATCCCTCAGACCCTTTTAGTCAGTGTGGAAAATCTCTAGCAGTAGTAGTTCATGTCATCTTA
TTATTCAGTATTTATAACTTGCAAAGAAATGAATATCAGAGAGTGAGAGGAACTTGTTTATTGCAGCTTA
TAATGGTTACAAATAAAGCAATAGCATCACAAATTTCACAAATAAAGCATTTTTTTCACTGCATTCTAGT
TGTGGTTTGTCCAAACTCATCAATGTATCTTATCATGTCTGGCTCTAGCTATCCCGCCCCTAACTCCGCC
CATCCCGCCCCTAACTCCGCCCAGTTCCGCCCATTCTCCGCCCCATGGCTGACTAATTTTTTTTATTTAT
GCAGAGGCCGAGGCCGCCTCGGCCTCTGAGCTATTCCAGAAGTAGTGAGGAGGCTTTTTTGGAGGCCTAG
GGACGTACCCAATTCGCCCTATAGTGAGTCGTATTACGCGCGCTCACTGGCCGTCGTTTTACAACGTCGT
GACTGGGAAAACCCTGGCGTTACCCAACTTAATCGCCTTGCAGCACATCCCCCTTTCGCCAGCTGGCGTA
ATAGCGAAGAGGCCCGCACCGATCGCCCTTCCCAACAGTTGCGCAGCCTGAATGGCGAATGGG
[124 nt withheld, positions 9304-9427]
C
[91 nt withheld, positions 9429-9519]
A
[49 nt withheld, positions 9521-9569]
CCTTTGACGTTGGAGTCCACGTTCTTT
[37 nt withheld, positions 9597-9633]
ACCCTATCTCGGTCTATTCTTTTGATTTATAAGGGATTTTGCCGATTTCGGCCTATTGGTTAAAAAATGA
GCTGATTTAACAAAAATTTAACGCGAATTTTAACAAAATATTAACGCTTACAATTTAGGTGGCACTTTTC
GGGGAAATGTG
