>Addgene plasmid #17295 | pLenti X2 Hygro DEST (w17-1) | addgene partial sequence | sequence record 25875 | 17295 with M13-pUC-Fwd
ACGACTCACTATAGGGCGAATTGGGTACGTCCCTAGGCCTCCAAAAAAGCCTCCTCACTACTTCTGGAAT
AGCTCAGAGGCCGAGGCGGCCTCGGCCTCTGCATAAATAAAAAAAATTAGTCAGCCATGGGGCGGAGAAT
GGGCGGAACTGGGCGGAGTTAGGGGCGGGATGGGCGGAGTTAGGGGCGGGATAGCTAGAGCCAGACATGA
TAAGATACATTGATGAGTTTGGACAAACCACAACTAGAATGCAGTGAAAAAAATGCTTTATTTGTGAAAT
TTGTGATGCTATTGCTTTATTTGTAACCATTATAAGCTGCAATAAACAAGTTCCTCTCACTCTCTGATAT
TCATTTCTTTGCAAGTTATAAATACTGAATAATAAGATGACATGAACTACTACTGCTAGAGATTTTCCAC
ACTGACTAAAAGGGTCTGAGGGATCTCTAGTTACCAGAGTCACACAACAGACGGGCACACACTACTTGAA
GCACTCAAGGCAAGCTTTATTGAGGCTTAAGCAGTGGGTTCCCTAGTTAGCCAGAGAGCTCCCAGGCTCA
GATCTGGTCTAACCAGAGAGACCCAGTACAAGCAAAAAGC
